Addgene plasmid #175381: pAAV hSyn GFP-Cre
Purpose: expresses GFP-Cre under the control of a human synapsin promoter
Depositing lab: Jason Aoto. Depositing organization: University of Colorado Denver and Anschutz Medical Campus.
Backbone
  Vector backbone: pAAV hSyn
  Backbone size w/o insert (bp): 4561
  Total vector size (bp): 6382
  Vector type: AAV
Growth in bacteria
  Bacterial resistance: Ampicillin, 100 μg/mL
  Growth temperature: 37°C
  Growth strain: NEB Stable
  Copy number: High Copy
Gene/Insert
  Gene/Insert name: GFP-Cre recombinase
  Species: Synthetic
  Insert size (bp): 1821
  Promoter: human synapsin
  Tag / fusion protein: Cre is fused to GFP. GFP is fused to additional nuclear localization signals. (N terminal on insert)
  Cloning method: Restriction Enzyme; 5′ cloning site EcoRI (not destroyed); 3′ cloning site BamHI (not destroyed)
  Sequencing primers: 5′ gcaccacgcgaggcgcgagat; 3′ caaccaggatttatacaagg
Resource information
  A portion of this plasmid was derived from a plasmid made by: Dr. Wei Xu UTSW
Terms and licenses: Academic/Nonprofit Terms; Industry Terms: Not Available to Industry
How to cite: pAAV hSyn GFP-Cre was a gift from Jason Aoto (Addgene plasmid # 175381 ; http://n2t.net/addgene:175381 ; RRID:Addgene_175381)
