[The description below was written by a language model from this plasmid's Addgene catalogue record and pLannotate feature annotations shown in this document.]
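Description:
pAAV hSyn GFP-Cre is an adeno-associated virus transfer plasmid built on the pAAV hSyn backbone and designed to deliver a fluorescently tagged Cre recombinase to neurons. In bacteria it is maintained as a high-copy plasmid through a ColE1/pUC-type origin and selected with ampicillin via the β-lactamase gene and its native promoter. An f1 phage origin is also present, along with small pBR322-derived bom and rop remnants that are not functionally important. The recommended recombination-deficient growth strain reflects the tendency of the AAV inverted terminal repeats to rearrange during propagation.

The expression cassette sits between AAV2 ITRs, which provide the signals for genome replication and packaging into AAV particles when helper functions are supplied in trans. One ITR is annotated intact downstream of the cassette, whereas the upstream one is detected only as two short fragments, which may reflect incomplete sequencing or partial deletion of this repeat. Within the cassette, the human synapsin I promoter restricts expression to neurons and drives an EGFP coding sequence fused at its C-terminus to Cre recombinase from bacteriophage P1, followed by a human growth hormone polyadenylation signal. The catalogue notes that the GFP portion carries additional nuclear localization signals, so the fusion should concentrate in the nucleus, where it excises or inverts loxP-flanked sequences while marking transduced cells green. The insert was cloned between EcoRI and BamHI sites.

The sequenced record is 5,770 nt, shorter than the catalogued total of 6,382 bp; the record does not explain the discrepancy. Typical use is neuron-specific conditional gene deletion or activation in floxed animals or cultures.
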