Features (pLannotate 1.2.2; 15 found; start..end, strand, type, name):
    272..988     +  CDS            EGFP: EGFP is a basic (constitutively fluorescent) green fluorescent protein published in 1996, derived from Aequorea victoria. It is reported to be a rapidly-maturing weak dimer with moderate acid sensitivity.
   1008..2038    +  CDS            Cre (fragment): site-specific recombinase Cre is a site-specific recombinase from bacteriophage P1. Recombination occurs at loxP sequences.
   2044..2060    +  misc_feature   MCS (fragment): pUC18/19 multiple cloning site
   2097..2573    +  polyA_signal   hGH poly(A) signal: human growth hormone polyadenylation signal
   2613..2753    +  repeat_region  AAV2 ITR: inverted terminal repeat of adeno-associated virus serotype 2 inverted
   2758..2809    -  misc_feature   bom (fragment): basis of mobility region from pBR322
   2828..3283    +  rep_origin     f1 ori (sequence partly withheld): f1 bacteriophage origin of replication; arrow indicates direction of (+) strand synthesis
   3284..3333    -  misc_feature   bom (fragment): basis of mobility region from pBR322
   3435..3470    -  CDS            rop (fragment): Rop protein, which maintains plasmids at low copy number; rop
   3565..3669    +  promoter       AmpR promoter: bla
   3670..4530    +  CDS            AmpR: β-lactamase; bla; confers resistance to ampicillin, carbenicillin, and related antibiotics
   4701..5289    +  rep_origin     ori: high-copy-number ColE1/pMB1/pBR322/pUC origin of replication
   5362..5389    +  repeat_region  AAV2 ITR (fragment): inverted terminal repeat of adeno-associated virus serotype 2 inverted
   5418..5445    +  repeat_region  AAV2 ITR (fragment): inverted terminal repeat of adeno-associated virus serotype 2 inverted
   5517..194     +  promoter       hSyn promoter (across the origin): human synapsin I promoter; confers neuron-specific expression (Kügler et al., 2003)
>Addgene plasmid #175381 | pAAV hSyn GFP-Cre | addgene full sequence | sequence record 348392 | Addgene NGS Result
CCGGTCCCCCGCAAACTCCCCTTCCCGGCCACCTTGGTCGCGTCCGCGCCGCCGCCGGCCCAGCCGGACC
GCACCACGCGAGGCGCGAGATAGGGGGGCACGGGCGCGACCATCTGCGCTGCGGCGCCGGCGACTCAGCG
CTGCCTCAGTCTGCGGTGGGCAGCGGAGGAGTCGTGTCGTGCCTGAGAGCGCAGTCTAGAGGATCGAATT
CACAACCATGGTGAAGCGACCAGCAGCAACAAAGAAGGCAGGACAAGCAAAGAAGAAGAAGCTCGTGAGC
AAGGGCGAGGAGCTGTTCACCGGGGTGGTGCCCATCCTGGTCGAGCTGGACGGCGACGTAAACGGCCACA
AGTTCAGCGTGTCCGGCGAGGGCGAGGGCGATGCCACCTACGGCAAGCTGACCCTGAAGTTCATCTGCAC
CACCGGCAAGCTGCCCGTGCCCTGGCCCACCCTCGTGACCACCCTGACCTACGGCGTGCAGTGCTTCAGC
CGCTACCCCGACCACATGAAGCAGCACGACTTCTTCAAGTCCGCCATGCCCGAAGGCTACGTCCAGGAGC
GCACCATCTTCTTCAAGGACGACGGCAACTACAAGACCCGCGCCGAGGTGAAGTTCGAGGGCGACACCCT
GGTGAACCGCATCGAGCTGAAGGGCATCGACTTCAAGGAGGACGGCAACATCCTGGGGCACAAGCTGGAG
TACAACTACAACAGCCACAACGTCTATATCATGGCCGACAAGCAGAAGAACGGCATCAAGGTGAACTTCA
AGATCCGCCACAACATCGAGGACGGCAGCGTGCAGCTCGCCGACCACTACCAGCAGAACACCCCCATCGG
CGACGGCCCCGTGCTGCTGCCCGACAACCACTACCTGAGCACCCAGTCCGCCCTGAGCAAAGACCCCAAC
GAGAAGCGCGATCACATGGTCCTGCTGGAGTTCGTGACCGCCGCCGGGATCACTCTCGGCATGGATGAGC
TGTACAAGGGCAAGAAGAAGAGGAAGGTGTCCAATTTACTGACCGTACACCAAAATTTGCCTGCATTACC
GGTCGATGCAACGAGTGATGAGGTTCGCAAGAACCTGATGGACATGTTCAGGGATCGCCAGGCGTTTTCT
GAGCATACCTGGAAAATGCTTCTGTCCGTTTGCCGGTCGTGGGCGGCATGGTGCAAGTTGAATAACCGGA
AATGGTTTCCCGCAGAACCTGAAGATGTTCGCGATTATCTTCTATATCTTCAGGCGCGCGGTCTGGCAGT
AAAAACTATCCAGCAACATTTGGGCCAGCTAAACATGCTTCATCGTCGGTCCGGGCTGCCACGACCAAGT
GACAGCAATGCTGTTTCACTGGTTATGCGGCGGATCCGAAAAGAAAACGTTGATGCCGGTGAACGTGCAA
AACAGGCTCTAGCGTTCGAACGCACTGATTTCGACCAGGTTCGTTCACTCATGGAAAATAGCGATCGCTG
CCAGGATATACGTAATCTGGCATTTCTGGGGATTGCTTATAACACCCTGTTACGTATAGCCGAAATTGCC
AGGATCAGGGTTAAAGATATCTCACGTACTGACGGTGGGAGAATGTTAATCCATATTGGCAGAACGAAAA
CGCTGGTTAGCACCGCAGGTGTAGAGAAGGCACTTAGCCTGGGGGTAACTAAACTGGTCGAGCGATGGAT
TTCCGTCTCTGGTGTAGCTGATGATCCGAATAACTACCTGTTTTGCCGGGTCAGAAAAAATGGTGTTGCC
GCGCCATCTGCCACCAGCCAGCTATCAACTCGCGCCCTGGAAGGGATTTTTGAAGCAACTCATCGATTGA
TTTACGGCGCTAAGGATGACTCTGGTCAGAGATACCTGGCCTGGTCTGGACACAGTGCCCGTGTCGGAGC
CGCGCGAGATATGGCCCGCGCTGGAGTTTCAATACCGGAGATCATGCAAGCTGGTGGCTGGACCAATGTA
AATATTGTCATGAACTATATCCGTAACCTGGATAGTGAAACAGGGGCAATGGTGCGCCTGCTGGAAGATG
GCGATTAGGCTAGCTAGAGTCGACCTGCAGAAGCTTGCCTCGAGCAGCGCTGCTCGAGAGATCTACGGGT
GGCATCCCTGTGACCCCTCCCCAGTGCCTCTCCTGGCCCTGGAAGTTGCCACTCCAGTGCCCACCAGCCT
TGTCCTAATAAAATTAAGTTGCATCATTTTGTCTGACTAGGTGTCCTTCTATAATATTATGGGGTGGAGG
GGGGTGGTATGGAGCAAGGGGCAAGTTGGGAAGACAACCTGTAGGGCCTGCGGGGTCTATTGGGAACCAA
GCTGGAGTGCAGTGGCACAATCTTGGCTCACTGCAATCTCCGCCTCCTGGGTTCAAGCGATTCTCCTGCC
TCAGCCTCCCGAGTTGTTGGGATTCCAGGCATGCATGACCAGGCTCAGCTAATTTTTGTTTTTTTGGTAG
AGACGGGGTTTCACCATATTGGCCAGGCTGGTCTCCAACTCCTAATCTCAGGTGATCTACCCACCTTGGC
CTCCCAAATTGCTGGGATTACAGGCGTGAACCACTGCTCCCTTCCCTGTCCTTCTGATTTTGTAGGTAAC
CACGTGCGGACCGAGCGGCCGCAGGAACCCCTAGTGATGGAGTTGGCCACTCCCTCTCTGCGCGCTCGCT
CGCTCACTGAGGCCGGGCGACCAAAGGTCGCCCGACGCCCGGGCTTTGCCCGGGCGGCCTCAGTGAGCGA
GCGAGCGCGCAGCTGCCTGCAGGGGCGCCTGATGCGGTATTTTCTCCTTACGCATCTGTGCGGTATTTCA
CACCGCATA
[95 nt withheld, positions 2810-2904]
T
[46 nt withheld, positions 2906-2951]
C
[141 nt withheld, positions 2953-3093]
CCTTTGACGTTGGAGTCCACGTTCTTT
[37 nt withheld, positions 3121-3157]
ACTCTATCTCGGGCTATTCTTTTGATTTATAAGGGATTTTGCCGATTTCGGTCTATTGGTTAAAAAATGA
GCTGATTTAACAAAAATTTAACGCGAATTTTAACAAAATATTAACGTTTACAATTTTATGGTGCACTCTC
AGTACAATCTGCTCTGATGCCGCATAGTTAAGCCAGCCCCGACACCCGCCAACACCCGCTGACGCGCCCT
GACGGGCTTGTCTGCTCCCGGCATCCGCTTACAGACAAGCTGTGACCGTCTCCGGGAGCTGCATGTGTCA
GAGGTTTTCACCGTCATCACCGAAACGCGCGAGACGAAAGGGCCTCGTGATACGCCTATTTTTATAGGTT
AATGTCATGATAATAATGGTTTCTTAGACGTCAGGTGGCACTTTTCGGGGAAATGTGCGCGGAACCCCTA
TTTGTTTATTTTTCTAAATACATTCAAATATGTATCCGCTCATGAGACAATAACCCTGATAAATGCTTCA
ATAATATTGAAAAAGGAAGAGTATGAGTATTCAACATTTCCGTGTCGCCCTTATTCCCTTTTTTGCGGCA
TTTTGCCTTCCTGTTTTTGCTCACCCAGAAACGCTGGTGAAAGTAAAAGATGCTGAAGATCAGTTGGGTG
CACGAGTGGGTTACATCGAACTGGATCTCAACAGCGGTAAGATCCTTGAGAGTTTTCGCCCCGAAGAACG
TTTTCCAATGATGAGCACTTTTAAAGTTCTGCTATGTGGCGCGGTATTATCCCGTATTGACGCCGGGCAA
GAGCAACTCGGTCGCCGCATACACTATTCTCAGAATGACTTGGTTGAGTACTCACCAGTCACAGAAAAGC
ATCTTACGGATGGCATGACAGTAAGAGAATTATGCAGTGCTGCCATAACCATGAGTGATAACACTGCGGC
CAACTTACTTCTGACAACGATCGGAGGACCGAAGGAGCTAACCGCTTTTTTGCACAACATGGGGGATCAT
GTAACTCGCCTTGATCGTTGGGAACCGGAGCTGAATGAAGCCATACCAAACGACGAGCGTGACACCACGA
TGCCTGTAGCAATGGCAACAACGTTGCGCAAACTATTAACTGGCGAACTACTTACTCTAGCTTCCCGGCA
ACAATTAATAGACTGGATGGAGGCGGATAAAGTTGCAGGACCACTTCTGCGCTCGGCCCTTCCGGCTGGC
TGGTTTATTGCTGATAAATCTGGAGCCGGTGAGCGTGGGTCTCGCGGTATCATTGCAGCACTGGGGCCAG
ATGGTAAGCCCTCCCGTATCGTAGTTATCTACACGACGGGGAGTCAGGCAACTATGGATGAACGAAATAG
ACAGATCGCTGAGATAGGTGCCTCACTGATTAAGCATTGGTAACTGTCAGACCAAGTTTACTCATATATA
CTTTAGATTGATTTAAAACTTCATTTTTAATTTAAAAGGATCTAGGTGAAGATCCTTTTTGATAATCTCA
TGACCAAAATCCCTTAACGTGAGTTTTCGTTCCACTGAGCGTCAGACCCCGTAGAAAAGATCAAAGGATC
TTCTTGAGATCCTTTTTTTCTGCGCGTAATCTGCTGCTTGCAAACAAAAAAACCACCGCTACCAGCGGTG
GTTTGTTTGCCGGATCAAGAGCTACCAACTCTTTTTCCGAAGGTAACTGGCTTCAGCAGAGCGCAGATAC
CAAATACTGTTCTTCTAGTGTAGCCGTAGTTAGGCCACCACTTCAAGAACTCTGTAGCACCGCCTACATA
CCTCGCTCTGCTAATCCTGTTACCAGTGGCTGCTGCCAGTGGCGATAAGTCGTGTCTTACCGGGTTGGAC
TCAAGACGATAGTTACCGGATAAGGCGCAGCGGTCGGGCTGAACGGGGGGTTCGTGCACACAGCCCAGCT
TGGAGCGAACGACCTACACCGAACTGAGATACCTACAGCGTGAGCTATGAGAAAGCGCCACGCTTCCCGA
AGGGAGAAAGGCGGACAGGTATCCGGTAAGCGGCAGGGTCGGAACAGGAGAGCGCACGAGGGAGCTTCCA
GGGGGAAACGCCTGGTATCTTTATAGTCCTGTCGGGTTTCGCCACCTCTGACTTGAGCGTCGATTTTTGT
GATGCTCGTCAGGGGGGCGGAGCCTATGGAAAAACGCCAGCAACGCGGCCTTTTTACGGTTCCTGGCCTT
TTGCTGGCCTTTTGCTCACATGTCCTGCAGGCAGCTGCGCGCTCGCTCGCTCACTGAGGCCGCCCGGGCG
TCGGGCGACCTTTGGTCGCCCGGCCTCAGTGAGCGAGCGAGCGCGCAGAGAGGGAGTGGCCAACTCCATC
ACTAGGGGTTCCTGCGGCCGCACGCTAACTGCAGAGGGCCCTGCGTATGAGTGCAAGTGGGTTTTAGGAC
CAGGATGAGGCGGGGTGGGGGTGCCTACCTGACGACCGACCCCGACCCACTGGACAAGCACCCAACCCCC
ATTCCCCAAATTGCGCATCCCCTATCAGAGAGGGGGAGGGGAAACAGGATGCGGCGAGGCGCGTGCGCAC
TGCCAGCTTCAGCACCGCGGACAGTGCCTTCGCCCCCGCCTGGCGGCGCGCGCCACCGCCGCCTCAGCAC
TGAAGGCGCGCTGACGTCACTCG
